>Addgene plasmid #52262 | pSA2 | depositor full sequence | sequence record 80811 | pSA2 sequence 6961 bps
TAATACGACTCACTATAGGGGAATTGTGAGCGGATAACAATTCCCCTGTAGAAATAATTTTGTTTAACTT
TAATAAGGAGATATACCATGGGCAGCAGCCATCACCATCATCACCACAGCCAGGATCTGGTTCCGCGTAT
GGCCGACGAAAAGCCCAAGGAAGGAGTCAAGACTGAGAACAACGATCATATTAATTTGAAGGTGGCGGGG
CAGGATGGTTCTGTGGTGCAGTTTAAGATTAAGAGGCATACACCACTTAGTAAACTAATGAAAGCCTATT
GTGAACGACAGGGATTGTCAATGAGGCAGATCAGATTCCGATTTGACGGGCAACCAATCAATGAAACAGA
CACACCTGCACAGTTGGAAATGGAGGATGAAGATACAATTGATGTGTTCCAACAGCAGACGGGAGGTTAG
GAATTCATCGTGACTGACTGACGCTGCAGGTCGACAAGCTTGCGGCCGCATAATGCTTAAGTCGAACAGA
AAGTAATCGTATTGTACACGGCCGCATAATCGAAATTAATACGACTCACTATAGGGGAATTGTGAGCGGA
TAACAATTCCCCATCTTAGTATATTAGTTAAGTATAAGAAGGAGATATACATATGGCAGATCTCAATTCC
CGGGTCGACATGGCACTGTCGCGGGGGCTGCCCCGGGAGCTGGCTGAGGCGGTGGCCGGGGGCCGGGTGC
TGGTGGTGGGGGCGGGCGGCATCGGCTGCGAGCTCCTCAAGAATCTCGTGCTCACCGGTTTCTCCCACAT
CGACCTGATTGATCTGGATACTATTGATGTAAGCAACCTCAACAGACAGTTTTTGTTTCAAAAGAAACAT
GTTGGAAGATCAAAGGCACAGGTTGCCAAGGAAAGTGTACTGCAGTTTTACCCGAAAGCTAATATCGTTG
CCTACCATGACAGCATCATGAACCCTGACTATAATGTGGAATTTTTCCGACAGTTTATACTGGTTATGAA
TGCTTTAGATAACAGAGCTGCCCGAAACCATGTTAATAGAATGTGCCTGGCAGCTGATGTTCCTCTTATT
GAAAGTGGAACAGCTGGGTATCTTGGACAAGTAACTACTATCAAAAAGGGTGTGACCGAGTGTTATGAGT
GTCATCCTAAGCCGACCCAGAGAACCTTTCCTGGCTGTACAATTCGTAACACACCTTCAGAACCTATACA
TTGCATCGTTTGGGCAAAGTACTTGTTCAACCAGTTGTTTGGGGAAGAAGATGCTGATCAAGAAGTATCT
CCTGACAGAGCTGACCCTGAAGCTGCCTGGGAACCAACGGAAGCCGAAGCCAGAGCTAGAGCATCTAATG
AAGATGGTGACATTAAACGTATTTCTACTAAGGAATGGGCTAAATCAACTGGATATGATCCAGTTAAACT
TTTTACCAAGCTTTTTAAAGATGACATCAGGTATCTGTTGACAATGGACAAACTATGGCGGAAAAGGAAA
CCTCCAGTTCCGTTGGACTGGGCTGAAGTACAAAGTCAAGGAGAAGAAACGAATGCATCAGATCAACAGA
ATGAACCCCAGTTAGGCCTGAAAGACCAGCAGGTTCTAGATGTAAAGAGCTATGCACGTCTTTTTTCAAA
GAGCATCGAGACTTTGAGAGTTCATTTAGCAGAAAAGGGGGATGGAGCTGAGCTCATATGGGATAAGGAT
GACCCATCTGCAATGGATTTTGTCACCTCTGCTGCAAACCTCAGGATGCATATTTTCAGTATGAATATGA
AGAGTAGATTTGATATCAAATCAATGGCAGGGAACATTATTCCTGCTATTGCTACTACTAATGCAGTAAT
TGCTGGGTTGATAGTATTGGAAGGATTGAAGATTTTATCAGGAAAAATAGACCAGTGCAGAACAATTTTT
TTGAATAAACAACCAAACCCAAGAAAGAAGCTTCTTGTGCCTTGTGCACTGGATCCTCCCAACCCCAATT
GTTATGTATGTGCCAGCAAGCCAGAGGTGACTGTGCGGCTGAATGTCCATAAAGTGACTGTTCTCACCTT
ACAAGACAAGATAGTGAAAGAAAAATTTGCTATGGTAGCACCAGATGTCCAAATTGAAGATGGGAAAGGA
ACAATCCTAATATCTTCCGAAGAGGGAGAGACGGAAGCTAATAATCACAAGAAGTTGTCAGAATTTGGAA
TTAGAAATGGCAGCCGGCTTCAAGCAGATGACTTCCTCCAGGACTATACTTTATTGATCAACATCCTTCA
TAGTGAAGACCTAGGAAAGGACGTTGAATTTGAAGTTGTTGGTGATGCTCCGGAAAAAGTGGGGCCCAAA
CAAGCTGAAGATGCTGCCAAAAGCATAACCAATGGCAGTGATGATGGAGCTCAGCCCTCCACCTCCACAG
CTCAAGAGCAAGATGACGTTCTCATAGTTGATTCGGATGAAGAAGATTCTTCAAATAATGCCGACGTCAG
TGAAGAAGAGAGAAGCCGCAAGAGGAAATTAGATGAGAAAGAGAATCTCAGTGCAAAGAGGTCACGTATA
GAACAGAAGGAAGAGCTTGATGATGTCATAGCATTAGATTGAGCGGCCGCATTAAAAGGAGGAATTAACT
ATGGTGGAGAAGGAGGAGGCTGGCGGCGGCATTAGCGAGGAGGAGGCGGCACAGTATGACCGGCAGATCC
GCCTGTGGGGACTGGAGGCCCAGAAACGGCTGCGGGCCTCTCGGGTGCTTCTTGTCGGCTTGAAAGGACT
TGGGGCTGAAATTGCCAAGAATCTCATCTTGGCAGGAGTGAAAGGACTGACCATGCTGGATCACGAACAG
GTAACTCCAGAAGATCCCGGAGCTCAGTTCTTGATTCGTACTGGGTCTGTTGGCCGAAATAGGGCTGAAG
CCTCTTTGGAGCGAGCTCAGAATCTCAACCCCATGGTGGATGTGAAGGTGGACACTGAGGATATAGAGAA
GAAACCAGAGTCATTTTTCACTCAATTCGATGCTGTGTGTCTGACTTGCTGCTCCAGGGATGTCATAGTT
AAAGTTGACCAGATCTGTCACAAAAATAGCATCAAGTTCTTTACAGGAGATGTTTTTGGCTACCATGGAT
ACACATTTGCCAATCTAGGAGAGCATGAGTTTGTAGAGGAGAAAACTAAAGTTGCCAAAGTTAGCCAAGG
AGTAGAAGATGGGCCCGACACCAAGAGAGCAAAACTTGATTCTTCTGAGACAACGATGGTCAAAAAGAAG
GTGGTCTTCTGCCCTGTTAAAGAAGCCCTGGAGGTGGACTGGAGCAGTGAGAAAGCAAAGGCTGCTCTGA
AGCGCACGACCTCCGACTACTTTCTCCTTCAAGTGCTCTTAAAGTTCCGTACAGATAAAGGAAGAGATCC
CAGTTCTGATACATATGAGGAAGATTCTGAGTTGTTGCTCCAGATACGAAATGATGTGCTTGACTCACTG
GGTATTAGTCCTGACCTGCTTCCTGAGGACTTTGTCAGGTACTGCTTCTCCGAGATGGCCCCAGTGTGTG
CGGTGGTTGGAGGGATTTTGGCACAGGAAATTGTGAAGGCCCTGTCTCAGCGGGACCCTCCTCACAACAA
CTTCTTCTTCTTCGATGGCATGAAGGGGAATGGGATTGTGGAGTGCCTTGGCCCCAAGGGCTAGGCTGCT
GCCACCGCTGAGCAATAACTAGCATAACCCCTTGGGGCCTCTAAACGGGTCTTGAGGGGTTTTTTGCTGA
AACCTCAGGCATTTGAGAAGCACACGGTCACACTGCTTCCGGTAGTCAATAAACCGGTAAACCAGCAATA
GACATAAGCGGCTATTTAACGACCCTGCCCTGAACCGACGACCGGGTCATCGTGGCCGGATCTTGCGGCC
CCTCGGCTTGAACGAATTGTTAGACATTATTTGCCGACTACCTTGGTGATCTCGCCTTTCACGTAGTGGA
CAAATTCTTCCAACTGATCTGCGCGCGAGGCCAAGCGATCTTCTTCTTGTCCAAGATAAGCCTGTCTAGC
TTCAAGTATGACGGGCTGATACTGGGCCGGCAGGCGCTCCATTGCCCAGTCGGCAGCGACATCCTTCGGC
GCGATTTTGCCGGTTACTGCGCTGTACCAAATGCGGGACAACGTAAGCACTACATTTCGCTCATCGCCAG
CCCAGTCGGGCGGCGAGTTCCATAGCGTTAAGGTTTCATTTAGCGCCTCAAATAGATCCTGTTCAGGAAC
CGGATCAAAGAGTTCCTCCGCCGCTGGACCTACCAAGGCAACGCTATGTTCTCTTGCTTTTGTCAGCAAG
ATAGCCAGATCAATGTCGATCGTGGCTGGCTCGAAGATACCTGCAAGAATGTCATTGCGCTGCCATTCTC
CAAATTGCAGTTCGCGCTTAGCTGGATAACGCCACGGAATGATGTCGTCGTGCACAACAATGGTGACTTC
TACAGCGCGGAGAATCTCGCTCTCTCCAGGGGAAGCCGAAGTTTCCAAAAGGTCGTTGATCAAAGCTCGC
CGCGTTGTTTCATCAAGCCTTACGGTCACCGTAACCAGCAAATCAATATCACTGTGTGGCTTCAGGCCGC
CATCCACTGCGGAGCCGTACAAATGTACGGCCAGCAACGTCGGTTCGAGATGGCGCTCGATGACGCCAAC
TACCTCTGATAGTTGAGTCGATACTTCGGCGATCACCGCTTCCCTCATACTCTTCCTTTTTCAATATTAT
TGAAGCATTTATCAGGGTTATTGTCTCATGAGCGGATACATATTTGAATGTATTTAGAAAAATAAACAAA
TAGCTAGCTCACTCGGTCGCTACGCTCCGGGCGTGAGACTGCGGCGGGCGCTGCGGACACATACAAAGTT
ACCCACAGATTCCGTGGATAAGCAGGGGACTAACATGTGAGGCAAAACAGCAGGGCCGCGCCGGTGGCGT
TTTTCCATAGGCTCCGCCCTCCTGCCAGAGTTCACATAAACAGACGCTTTTCCGGTGCATCTGTGGGAGC
CGTGAGGCTCAACCATGAATCTGACAGTACGGGCGAAACCCGACAGGACTTAAAGATCCCCACCGTTTCC
GGCGGGTCGCTCCCTCTTGCGCTCTCCTGTTCCGACCCTGCCGTTTACCGGATACCTGTTCCGCCTTTCT
CCCTTACGGGAAGTGTGGCGCTTTCTCATAGCTCACACACTGGTATCTCGGCTCGGTGTAGGTCGTTCGC
TCCAAGCTGGGCTGTAAGCAAGAACTCCCCGTTCAGCCCGACTGCTGCGCCTTATCCGGTAACTGTTCAC
TTGAGTCCAACCCGGAAAAGCACGGTAAAACGCCACTGGCAGCAGCCATTGGTAACTGGGAGTTCGCAGA
GGATTTGTTTAGCTAAACACGCGGTTGCTCTTGAAGTGTGCGCCAAAGTCCGGCTACACTGGAAGGACAG
ATTTGGTTGCTGTGCTCTGCGAAAGCCAGTTACCACGGTTAAGCAGTTCCCCAACTGACTTAACCTTCGA
TCAAACCACCTCCCCAGGTGGTTTTTTCGTTTACAGGGCAAAAGATTACGCGCAGAAAAAAAGGATCTCA
AGAAGATCCTTTGATCTTTTCTACTGAACCGCTCTAGATTTCAGTGCAATTTATCTCTTCAAATGTAGCA
CCTGAAGTCAGCCCCATACGATATAAGTTGTAATTCTCATGTTAGTCATGCCCCGCGCCCACCGGAAGGA
GCTGACTGGGTTGAAGGCTCTCAAGGGCATCGGTCGAGATCCCGGTGCCTAATGAGTGAGCTAACTTACA
TTAATTGCGTTGCGCTCACTGCCCGCTTTCCAGTCGGGAAACCTGTCGTGCCAGCTGCATTAATGAATCG
GCCAACGCGCGGGGAGAGGCGGTTTGCGTATTGGGCGCCAGGGTGGTTTTTCTTTTCACCAGTGAGACGG
GCAACAGCTGATTGCCCTTCACCGCCTGGCCCTGAGAGAGTTGCAGCAAGCGGTCCACGCTGGTTTGCCC
CAGCAGGCGAAAATCCTGTTTGATGGTGGTTAACGGCGGGATATAACATGAGCTGTCTTCGGTATCGTCG
TATCCCACTACCGAGATGTCCGCACCAACGCGCAGCCCGGACTCGGTAATGGCGCGCATTGCGCCCAGCG
CCATCTGATCGTTGGCAACCAGCATCGCAGTGGGAACGATGCCCTCATTCAGCATTTGCATGGTTTGTTG
AAAACCGGACATGGCACTCCAGTCGCCTTCCCGTTCCGCTATCGGCTGAATTTGATTGCGAGTGAGATAT
TTATGCCAGCCAGCCAGACGCAGACGCGCCGAGACAGAACTTAATGGGCCCGCTAACAGCGCGATTTGCT
GGTGACCCAATGCGACCAGATGCTCCACGCCCAGTCGCGTACCGTCTTCATGGGAGAAAATAATACTGTT
GATGGGTGTCTGGTCAGAGACATCAAGAAATAACGCCGGAACATTAGTGCAGGCAGCTTCCACAGCAATG
GCATCCTGGTCATCCAGCGGATAGTTAATGATCAGCCCACTGACGCGTTGCGCGAGAAGATTGTGCACCG
CCGCTTTACAGGCTTCGACGCCGCTTCGTTCTACCATCGACACCACCACGCTGGCACCCAGTTGATCGGC
GCGAGATTTAATCGCCGCGACAATTTGCGACGGCGCGTGCAGGGCCAGACTGGAGGTGGCAACGCCAATC
AGCAACGACTGTTTGCCCGCCAGTTGTTGTGCCACGCGGTTGGGAATGTAATTCAGCTCCGCCATCGCCG
CTTCCACTTTTTCCCGCGTTTTCGCAGAAACGTGGCTGGCCTGGTTCACCACGCGGGAAACGGTCTGATA
AGAGACACCGGCATACTCTGCGACATCGTATAACGTTACTGGTTTCACATTCACCACCCTGAATTGACTC
TCTTCCGGGCGCTATCATGCCATACCGCGAAAGGTTTTGCGCCATTCGATGGTGTCCGGGATCTCGACGC
TCTCCCTTATGCGACTCCTGCATTAGGAAAT
Features (pLannotate 1.2.2; 18 found; start..end, strand, type, name):
      1..19      +  promoter       T7 promoter: promoter for bacteriophage T7 RNA polymerase
     20..44      +  protein_bind   lac operator: The lac repressor binds to the lac operator to inhibit transcription in E. coli. This inhibition can be relieved by adding lactose or isopropyl-β-D-thiogalactopyranoside (IPTG). lac repressor encoded by lacI
     59..81      +  RBS            RBS: efficient ribosome binding site from bacteriophage T7 gene 10 (Olins and Rangwala, 1989)
    139..417     +  CDS            SUMO2: human small ubiquitin-related modifier 2
    527..545     +  promoter       T7 promoter: promoter for bacteriophage T7 RNA polymerase
    546..570     +  protein_bind   lac operator: The lac repressor binds to the lac operator to inhibit transcription in E. coli. This inhibition can be relieved by adding lactose or isopropyl-β-D-thiogalactopyranoside (IPTG). lac repressor encoded by lacI
    640..2559    +  CDS            UBA2: SAE2_HUMAN - Also known as SAE2, UBLE1B. Experimental evidence at protein level: Swiss-Prot protein existence level 1. The heterodimer acts as an E1 ligase for SUMO1, SUMO2, SUMO3, and probably SUMO4. It mediates ATP-dependent activation of SUMO proteins followed by formation of a thioester bond between a SUMO protein and a conserved active site cysteine residue on UBA2/SAE2. From Homo sapiens (Human).
   2591..3628    +  CDS            SAE1: SAE1_HUMAN - Also known as AOS1, SUA1, UBLE1A. Experimental evidence at protein level: Swiss-Prot protein existence level 1. The heterodimer acts as an E1 ligase for SUMO1, SUMO2, SUMO3, and probably SUMO4. It mediates ATP-dependent activation of SUMO proteins followed by formation of a thioester bond between a SUMO protein and a conserved active site cysteine residue on UBA2/SAE2. From Homo sapiens (Human).
   3634..3651    +  CDS            SET1 (fragment): solubility-enhancement tag derived from T7 phage gene 10B
   3659..3706    +  terminator     T7 terminator: transcription terminator for bacteriophage T7 RNA polymerase
   3877..4668    -  CDS            SmR: aminoglycoside adenylyltransferase (Murphy, 1985); aadA; confers resistance to spectinomycin and streptomycin
   4669..4760    -  promoter       AmpR promoter: bla
   4808..5546    -  rep_origin     CloDF13 ori: Plasmids containing the CloDF13 (CDF) origin of replication can be propagated in E. coli cells that contain additional plasmids with compatible origins.
   5643..5707    -  CDS            TcR (fragment): tetracycline efflux protein; tet; confers resistance to tetracycline
   5722..5743    -  protein_bind   CAP binding site: CAP binding activates transcription in the presence of cAMP. E. coli catabolite activator protein
   5756..6838    -  CDS            lacI: lac repressor; lacI; The lac repressor binds to the lac operator to inhibit transcription in E. coli. This inhibition can be relieved by adding lactose or isopropyl-β-D-thiogalactopyranoside (IPTG).
   6839..6916    -  promoter       lacI promoter: lacI
   6924..6959    -  CDS            TcR (fragment): tetracycline efflux protein; tet; confers resistance to tetracycline
