[The description below was written by a language model from this plasmid's Addgene catalogue record and pLannotate feature annotations shown in this document.]
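Description:
pSA2 is a bacterial expression plasmid built on the Novagen pCDFDuet-1 backbone, designed to co-produce human SUMO2 and the two subunits of the SUMO-activating enzyme (E1) in E. coli. It replicates from the low-copy CloDF13 origin, which is compatible with other common replicons, and it is selected with streptomycin through the aadA (SmR) gene. The backbone also carries lacI, so the two T7 promoter/lac operator units stay repressed until induced with IPTG in a host that supplies T7 RNA polymerase, such as BL21(DE3). The catalogue gives a total size of 6981 bp, while the annotated depositor sequence is 6961 nt.

The first expression unit (T7 promoter, lac operator, T7 gene 10 RBS) drives SUMO2 with an N-terminal 6His tag contributed by the backbone. The insert is recorded as ending at the C-terminal Gly-Gly, which corresponds to the mature, conjugation-competent form that needs no protease processing. The depositor inserted a linker carrying a T7 terminator between the two units, although the feature table does not annotate that element. The second T7/lac unit is bicistronic: UBA2 (SAE2) comes first, followed by SAE1 (Aos1), which is translated from its own ribosome binding site rather than a separate promoter. A T7 terminator closes the cassette. Together the two subunits form the heterodimeric E1 that activates SUMO in an ATP-dependent manner. The short SET1 and TcR fragments in the table appear to be incidental matches to backbone sequence rather than functional parts.

The plasmid belongs to a recombinant SUMOylation system. It is meant to be combined with a second, compatible vector in the same cells to generate SUMO2-modified protein in bacteria, but the record does not say what that second vector carries.
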