Addgene plasmid #52262: pSA2
Purpose: Bacterial expression of human 6His-tagged SUMO2 and SUMO-E1
Depositing lab: Primo Schaer. Depositing organization: University of Basel. Publication: Versatile Recombinant SUMOylation System for the Production of SUMO-Modified Protein. Weber AR, Schuermann D, Schar P. PLoS One. 2014 Jul 9;9(7):e102157. doi: 10.1371/journal.pone.0102157. eCollection 2014. PubMed 25007328.
Backbone
  Vector backbone: pCDFDuet-1
  Backbone manufacturer: Novagen
  Backbone size w/o insert (bp): 3781
  Total vector size (bp): 6981
  Modifications to backbone: linker with T7 terminator cloned into the AflII site between the two expression units of pCDFDuet1
  Vector type: Bacterial Expression
Growth in bacteria
  Bacterial resistance: Streptomycin, 50 μg/mL
  Growth temperature: 37°C
  Growth strain: DH5alpha
  Growth instructions: In combination with a second vector for protein expression in BL21(DE3) cells, the selection pressure was reduced by half to 25 mg/L Streptomycin
  Copy number: Low Copy
Gene/Insert 1
  Gene/Insert name: SUMO-2 (alt name: SMT3H2)
  Species: H. sapiens (human)
  Insert size (bp): 330
  Mutation: C-terminal gly-gly
  GenBank ID: NM_006937.3
  Entrez Gene: SUMO2 (a.k.a. HSMT3, SMT3B, SMT3H2, SUMO3, Smt3A)
  Promoter: T7
  Tag / fusion protein: 6His-tag (N terminal on backbone)
  Cloning method: Restriction Enzyme; 5′ cloning site BglII (destroyed during cloning); 3′ cloning site PstI (not destroyed)
  Sequencing primers: 5′ TAATACGACTCACTATAGGG
Gene/Insert 2
  Gene/Insert name: SAE-2 (alt name: UBA 2)
  Species: H. sapiens (human)
  Insert size (bp): 1947
  GenBank ID: NM_005499.2
  Entrez Gene: UBA2 (a.k.a. ACCES, ARX, HRIHFB2115, SAE2)
  Promoter: T7
  Cloning method: Restriction Enzyme; 5′ cloning site EcoRI (destroyed during cloning); 3′ cloning site NotI (not destroyed)
  Sequencing primers: 5′ TAATACGACTCACTATAGGG
Gene/Insert 3
  Gene/Insert name: SAE-1 (alt names: Aos1; Uble1a)
  Species: H. sapiens (human)
  Insert size (bp): 1041
  GenBank ID: NM_005500.2
  Entrez Gene: SAE1 (a.k.a. AOS1, HSPC140, SUA1, UBLE1A)
  Promoter: rbs
  Cloning method: Restriction Enzyme; 5′ cloning site NotI (not destroyed); 3′ cloning site NheI (destroyed during cloning)
  Sequencing primers: 5′ GATGAGAAAGAGAATCTCAG
Resource information
  A portion of this plasmid was derived from a plasmid made by: cDNAs of the SUMO components were amplified from pGEX-based expression vectors kindly gifted by Ronald Hay and Marc Hottiger
Terms and licenses: Academic/Nonprofit Terms; Industry Terms: Not Available to Industry
How to cite: pSA2 was a gift from Primo Schaer (Addgene plasmid # 52262 ; http://n2t.net/addgene:52262 ; RRID:Addgene_52262)
