>Addgene plasmid #52262 | pSA2 | addgene partial sequence | sequence record 89599 | LacI-R 5'-GGCATACTCTGCGACATCGT-3'
CCTGAATTGACTCTCTTCCGGGCGCTATCATGCCATACCGCGAAAGGTTTTGCGCCATTCGATGGTGTCC
GGGATCTCGACGCTCTCCCTTATGCGACTCCTGCATTAGGAAATTAATACGACTCACTATAGGGGAATTG
TGAGCGGATAACAATTCCCCTGTAGAAATAATTTTGTTTAACTTTAATAAGGAGATATACCATGGGCAGC
AGCCATCACCATCATCACCACAGCCAGGATCTGGTTCCGCGTATGGCCGACGAAAAGCCCAAGGAAGGAG
TCAAGACTGAGAACAACGATCATATTAATTTGAAGGTGGCGGGGCAGGATGGTTCTGTGGTGCAGTTTAA
GATTAAGAGGCATACACCACTTAGTAAACTAATGAAAGCCTATTGTGAACGACAGGGATTGTCAATGAGG
CAGATCAGATTCCGATTTGACGGGCAACCAATCAATGAAACAGACACACCTGCACAGTTGGAAATGGAGG
ATGAAGATACAATTGATGTGTTCCAACAGCAGACGGGAGGTTAGGAATTCATCGTGACTGACTGACGCTG
CAGGTCGACAAGCTTGCGGCCGCATAATGCTTAAGTCGAACAGAAAGTAATCGTATTGTACACGGCCGCA
TAATCGAAATTAATACGACTCACTATAGGGGAATTGTGAGCGGATAACAATTCCCCATCTTAGTATATTA
GTTAAGTATAAGAAGGAGATATACATATGGCAGATCTCAATTCCCGGGTCGACATGGCACTGTCGCGGGG
GCTGCCCCGGGAGCTGGCTGAGGCGGTGGCCGGGGGCCGGGTGCTGGTGGTGGGGGCGGGCGGCATCGGC
TGCGAGCTCCTCAAGAATCTCGTGCTCACC
