>Addgene plasmid #52262 | pSA2 | addgene partial sequence | sequence record 90279 | SAE1-R 5'-GGATCTGCCGGTCATACTGT-3'
GCCTCCTCCTTCTCCACCATAGTTAATTCCTCCTTTTAATGCGGCCGCTCAATCTAATGCTATGACATCA
TCAAGCTCTTCCTTCTGTTCTATACGTGACCTCTTTGCACTGAGATTCTCTTTCTCATCTAATTTCCTCT
TGCGGCTTCTCTCTTCTTCACTGACGTCGGCATTATTTGAAGAATCTTCTTCATCCGAATCAACTATGAG
AACGTCATCTTGCTCTTGAGCTGTGGAGGTGGAGGGCTGAGCTCCATCATCACTGCCATTGGTTATGCTT
TTGGCAGCATCTTCAGCTTGTTTGGGCCCCACTTTTTCCGGAGCATCACCAACAACTTCAAATTCAACGT
CCTTTCCTAGGTCTTCACTATGAAGGATGTTGATCAATAAAGTATAGTCCTGGAGGAAGTCATCTGCTTG
AAGCCGGCTGCCATTTCTAATTCCAAATTCTGACAACTTCTTGTGATTATTAGCTTCCGTCTCTCCCTCT
TCGGAAGATATTAGGATTGTTCCTTTCCCATCTTCAATTTGGACATCTGGTGCTACCATAGCAAATTTTT
CTTTCACTATCTTGTCTTGTAAGGTGAGAACAGTCACTTTATGGACATTCAGCCGCACAGTCACCTCTGG
CTTGCTGGCACATACATAACAATTGGGGTTGGGAGGATCCAGTGCACAAGGCACAAGAAGCTTCTTTCTT
GGGTTTGGTTGTTTATTCAAAAAAATTGTTCTGCACTGGTCTATTTTTCCTGATAAAATCTTCAATCCTT
CCAATACTATCAACCCAGCAATTACTGCATTAGTAGTAGCAATAGCAGGAATAATGTTCCCTGCCATTGA
TTTGATATCAAATCTACTCTTCATATTCATACTGAA
