>Addgene plasmid #52262 | pSA2 | addgene partial sequence | sequence record 90281 | T7term 5'-GCTAGTTATTGCTCAGCGG-3'
CTCCACAATCCCATTCCCCTTCATGCCATCGAAGAAGAAGAAGTTGTTGTGAGGAGGGTCCCGCTGAGAC
AGGGCCTTCACAATTTCCTGTGCCAAAATCCCTCCAACCACCGCACACACTGGGGCCATCTCGGAGAAGC
AGTACCTGACAAAGTCCTCAGGAAGCAGGTCAGGACTAATACCCAGTGAGTCAAGCACATCATTTCGTAT
CTGGAGCAACAACTCAGAATCTTCCTCATATGTATCAGAACTGGGATCTCTTCCTTTATCTGTACGGAAC
TTTAAGAGCACTTGAAGGAGAAAGTAGTCGGAGGTCGTGCGCTTCAGAGCAGCCTTTGCTTTCTCACTGC
TCCAGTCCACCTCCAGGGCTTCTTTAACAGGGCAGAAGACCACCTTCTTTTTGACCATCGTTGTCTCAGA
AGAATCAAGTTTTGCTCTCTTGGTGTCGGGCCCATCTTCTACTCCTTGGCTAACTTTGGCAACTTTAGTT
TTCTCCTCTACAAACTCATGCTCTCCTAGATTGGCAAATGTGTATCCATGGTAGCCAAAAACATCTCCTG
TAAAGAACTTGATGCTATTTTTGTGACAGATCTGGTCAACTTTAACTATGACATCCCTGGAGCAGCAAGT
CAGACACACAGCATCGAATTGAGTGAAAAATGACTCTGGTTTCTTCTCTATATCCTCAGTGTCCACCTTC
ACATCCACCATGGGGTTGAGATTCTGAGCTCGCTCCAAAGAGGCTTCAGCCCTATTTCGGCCAACAGACC
CAGTACGAATCAAGAACTGAGCTCCGGGATCTTCTGGAGTTACCTGTTCGTGATCCAGCATGGTCAGTCC
TTTCACTCCTGCCAAGATGAGATTCTTGGCAATTTCAGCC
